>Addgene plasmid #221730 | pcDNA3-FLAG3-drAgo2 | addgene full sequence | sequence record 449351 | Addgene NGS Result
GACGGATCGGGAGATCTCCCGATCCCCTATGGTGCACTCTCAGTACAATCTGCTCTGATGCCGCATAGTT
AAGCCAGTATCTGCTCCCTGCTTGTGTGTTGGAGGTCGCTGAGTAGTGCGCGAGCAAAATTTAAGCTACA
ACAAGGCAAGGCTTGACCGACAATTGCATGAAGAATCTGCTTAGGGTTAGGCGTTTTGCGCTGCTTCGCG
ATGTACGGGCCAGATATACGCGTTGACATTGATTATTGACTAGTTATTAATAGTAATCAATTACGGGGTC
ATTAGTTCATAGCCCATATATGGAGTTCCGCGTTACATAACTTACGGTAAATGGCCCGCCTGGCTGACCG
CCCAACGACCCCCGCCCATTGACGTCAATAATGACGTATGTTCCCATAGTAACGCCAATAGGGACTTTCC
ATTGACGTCAATGGGTGGAGTATTTACGGTAAACTGCCCACTTGGCAGTACATCAAGTGTATCATATGCC
AAGTACGCCCCCTATTGACGTCAATGACGGTAAATGGCCCGCCTGGCATTATGCCCAGTACATGACCTTA
TGGGACTTTCCTACTTGGCAGTACATCTACGTATTAGTCATCGCTATTACCATGGTGATGCGGTTTTGGC
AGTACATCAATGGGCGTGGATAGCGGTTTGACTCACGGGGATTTCCAAGTCTCCACCCCATTGACGTCAA
TGGGAGTTTGTTTTGGCACCAAAATCAACGGGACTTTCCAAAATGTCGTAACAACTCCGCCCCATTGACG
CAAATGGGCGGTAGGCGTGTACGGTGGGAGGTCTATATAAGCAGAGCTCGTTTAGTGAACCGTCAGATCG
CCTGGAGACGCCATCCACGCTGTTTTGACCTCCATAGAAGACACCGGGACCGATCCAGCCTCCGGACTCT
AGAGGATCGAACCCTTGCCACCATGGACTACAAAGACCATGACGGTGATTATAAAGATCATGATATCGAT
TACAAGGATGACGATGACAAGCTTGGTGGTTCTTATCCCATTGGAGCAGCTGGTGCTACTGAGCTGTTTC
AGGGACGTCCGTCTTCAGGGTCAGATGTTTCTGCTCCTGCGTCTCCTCCAGCACCACAAGAATATGTCTT
CAAACCACCTCAGCGGCCAGACTTTGGCACAATGGGTAGGACAATCAAGCTTCAGGCCAACTTCTTTGAA
ATGGAAATTCCCAAGTTGGAGGTTTATCATTATGAAATAGACATCAAGCCTGAGAAATGCCCACGGAGAG
TTAACCGTGAAATAGTTGAGCACATGGTCCAGCACTTTAAAACGCAGATCTTTGGAGATCGAAAGCCTGT
GTATGATGGGAGGAAGAATCTCTACACTGCCATGCCTTTACCCATTGGAAGAGACAAAGTGGAGCTGGAG
GTCACGATTCCTGGGGAGGGAAAAGACAGGAGCTTTAAAGTCGCTATAAAGTGGATGTCCTGTGTCAGTC
TGCAAGCTTTGCATGAAGCACTCTCTGGACGGCTACCAAACATCCCTTTCGAGACCATTCAGGCTCTGGA
TGTTGTCATGAGACATTTGCCCTCTATGAGGTACACCCCAGTCGGACGTTCATTCTTCACTCCATCGGAG
GGCTGCTCTAACCCTCTTGGTGGAGGAAGAGAAGTTTGGTTTGGTTTTCATCAGTCTGTTCGGCCATCAC
TCTGGAAGATGATGCTCAACATTGATGTGTCTGCCACTGCGTTCTACAAAGCTCAACCCGTCATTGAATT
CATGTGTGAGGTTTTGGATTTTAAAAGCATCGAAGAGCAGCAAAAGCCCTTAACAGATTCCCAAAGAGTG
AAGTTTACCAAGGAGATCAAGGGTTTGAAGGTTGAAATTACTCACTGTGGACAAATGAAGAGGAAGTACA
GAGTGTGTAATGTGACGAGAAGACCAGCCAGCCATCAAACGTTTCCTTTGCAGCAAGAGAATGGTCAGAC
CATTGAATGCACTGTCGCCCAGTACTTCAAGGATAAGTACAAACTGGTGCTTCGATACCCACATCTCCCA
TGTTTACAAGTTGGTCAGGAGCAGAAACACACCTACCTTCCGTTGGAGGTCTGCAACATTGTAGCCGGGC
AGCGATGCATCAAGAAACTGACAGACAATCAGACCTCCACTATGATACGTGCCACAGCCAGGTCTGCGCC
CGACCGTCAGGACGAGATCAGCAAACTGATGAGAAGTGCCAACTTCAATACAGATCCTTATGTGCGTGAG
TTTGGAGTCATGGTAAGAGACGATATGACTGAAGTCAATGGTCGGGTTCTTCAAGCACCGTCGATTCTCT
ATGGTGGAAGGAACAAAGCAATAGCAACCCCAGTCCAGGGCGTGTGGGACATGAGGAACAAGCAGTTCCA
CACAGGGATTGAAATCAAAGTTTGGGCCATTGCCTGCTTTGCCCCACAGAGGCAGTGCACAGAACTCCTG
CTGAAGGCCTTCACTGACCAGCTTCGTAAGATCTCACGTGATGCTGGGATGCCCATTCAGGGCCAGCCGT
GCTTTTGCAAATACGCCCAGGGAGCAGACAGTGTGGAGCCCATGTTCAAACACCTCAAGTACACTTATCA
AGGGTTACAGTTGGTGGTGGTCATCTTACCCGGCAAGACTCCTGTTTATGCTGAGGTGAAGCGTGTTGGA
GACACTGTTCTCGGCATGGCCACGCAGTGTGTCCAGGTGAAGAATGTGCAGAAGACCACACCTCAAACCC
TTTCTAACCTCTGCCTCAAGATTAACGTCAAACTGGGTGGAGTCAACAACATTCTTCTTCCACAGGGCAG
GCCCTTGGTGTTCCAGCAACCAGTTATCTTTTTAGGTGCAGATGTGACTCATCCACCAGCTGGAGATGGC
AAGAAACCCTCAATTGCTGCTGTCGTTGGCAGTATGGATGCCCACCCAAGCAGATACTGTGCCACAGTGC
GGGTCCAGCAGCACCGGCAGGACATCATTCAGGATCTGGCAACCATGGTCAGAGAGTTACTCATCCAGTT
CTACAAATCCACACGCTTCAAACCAACACGCATCATCTACTACAGAGACGGCATCTCTGAAGGCCAGTTT
AACCAGGTTCTACAGCATGAGCTGCTGGCTATTCGTGAGGCCTGCATCAAGCTGGAGAAAGATTATCAGC
CGGGTATCACCTTCGTTGTAGTACAGAAGAGACACCACACCAGACTCTTCTGCATGGACAGGAACGAACG
GGTTGGAAAGAGTGGAAACATCCCTGCTGGCACCACTGTCGACACCAAAATTACTCATCCATTCGAGTTT
GACTTTTATCTTTGCAGTCATGCTGGAATTCAGGGAACCAGTAGGCCGTCCCACTATCATGTGCTGTGGG
ACGACAACCATTTCACCTCTGACGAGCTGCAGGTCCTCACCTACCAGCTGTGCCACACCTATGTTCGCTG
CACCCGCTCGGTCTCCATTCCTGCACCAGCCTATTACGCCCACTTGGTGGCGTTTCGCGCCCGCTACCAC
TTGGTTGACAAAGAACATGACAGTGCTGAAGGCAGTCACACATCAGGTCAGAGTAACGGCAGAGATCAAC
AAGCCCTGGCCAAAGCTGTGCAGATCCACCAGGACACACTGCGCACCATGTACTTCGCCTGAAAGGGTTC
GATCCCTACCGGTTAGTAATGAGTTTAAACGGGGGAGGCTAACTGAAACACGGAAGGAGACAATACCGGA
AGGAACCCGCGCTATGACGGCAATAAAAAGACAGAATAAAACGCACGGGTGTTGGGTCGTTTGTTCATAA
ACGCGGGGTTCGGTCCCAGGGCTGGCACTCTGTCGATACCCCACCGAGACCCCATTGGGGCCAATACGCC
CGCGTTTCTTCCTTTTCCCCACCCCACCCCCCAAGTTCGGGTGAAGGCCCAGGGCTCGCAGCCAACGTCG
GGGCGGCAGGCCCTGCCATAGCAGATCTGCGCAGCTGGGGCTCTAGGGGGTATCCCC
[124 nt withheld, positions 3978-4101]
C
[91 nt withheld, positions 4103-4193]
A
[49 nt withheld, positions 4195-4243]
CCTTTGACGTTGGAGTCCACGTTCTTT
[37 nt withheld, positions 4271-4307]
ACCCTATCTCGGTCTATTCTTTTGATTTATAAGGGATTTTGCCGATTTCGGCCTATTGGTTAAAAAATGA
GCTGATTTAACAAAAATTTAACGCGAATTAATTCTGTGGAATGTGTGTCAGTTAGGGTGTGGAAAGTCCC
CAGGCTCCCCAGCAGGCAGAAGTATGCAAAGCATGCATCTCAATTAGTCAGCAACCAGGTGTGGAAAGTC
CCCAGGCTCCCCAGCAGGCAGAAGTATGCAAAGCATGCATCTCAATTAGTCAGCAACCATAGTCCCGCCC
CTAACTCCGCCCATCCCGCCCCTAACTCCGCCCAGTTCCGCCCATTCTCCGCCCCATGGCTGACTAATTT
TTTTTATTTATGCAGAGGCCGAGGCCGCCTCTGCCTCTGAGCTATTCCAGAAGTAGTGAGGAGGCTTTTT
TGGAGGCCTAGGCTTTTGCAAAAAGCTCCCGGGAGCTTGTATATCCATTTTCGGATCTGATCAAGAGACA
GGATGAGGATCGTTTCGCATGATTGAACAAGATGGATTGCACGCAGGTTCTCCGGCCGCTTGGGTGGAGA
GGCTATTCGGCTATGACTGGGCACAACAGACAATCGGCTGCTCTGATGCCGCCGTGTTCCGGCTGTCAGC
GCAGGGGCGCCCGGTTCTTTTTGTCAAGACCGACCTGTCCGGTGCCCTGAATGAACTGCAGGACGAGGCA
GCGCGGCTATCGTGGCTGGCCACGACGGGCGTTCCTTGCGCAGCTGTGCTCGACGTTGTCACTGAAGCGG
GAAGGGACTGGCTGCTATTGGGCGAAGTGCCGGGGCAGGATCTCCTGTCATCTCACCTTGCTCCTGCCGA
GAAAGTATCCATCATGGCTGATGCAATGCGGCGGCTGCATACGCTTGATCCGGCTACCTGCCCATTCGAC
CACCAAGCGAAACATCGCATCGAGCGAGCACGTACTCGGATGGAAGCCGGTCTTGTCGATCAGGATGATC
TGGACGAAGAGCATCAGGGGCTCGCGCCAGCCGAACTGTTCGCCAGGCTCAAGGCGCGCATGCCCGACGG
CGAGGATCTCGTCGTGACCCATGGCGATGCCTGCTTGCCGAATATCATGGTGGAAAATGGCCGCTTTTCT
GGATTCATCGACTGTGGCCGGCTGGGTGTGGCGGACCGCTATCAGGACATAGCGTTGGCTACCCGTGATA
TTGCTGAAGAGCTTGGCGGCGAATGGGCTGACCGCTTCCTCGTGCTTTACGGTATCGCCGCTCCCGATTC
GCAGCGCATCGCCTTCTATCGCCTTCTTGACGAGTTCTTCTGAGCGGGACTCTGGGGTTCGCGAAATGAC
CGACCAAGCGACGCCCAACCTGCCATCACGAGATTTCGATTCCACCGCCGCCTTCTATGAAAGGTTGGGC
TTCGGAATCGTTTTCCGGGACGCCGGCTGGATGATCCTCCAGCGCGGGGATCTCATGCTGGAGTTCTTCG
CCCACCCCAACTTGTTTATTGCAGCTTATAATGGTTACAAATAAAGCAATAGCATCACAAATTTCACAAA
TAAAGCATTTTTTTCACTGCATTCTAGTTGTGGTTTGTCCAAACTCATCAATGTATCTTATCATGTCTGT
ATACCGTCGACCTCTAGCTAGAGCTTGGCGTAATCATGGTCATAGCTGTTTCCTGTGTGAAATTGTTATC
CGCTCACAATTCCACACAACATACGAGCCGGAAGCATAAAGTGTAAAGCCTGGGGTGCCTAATGAGTGAG
CTAACTCACATTAATTGCGTTGCGCTCACTGCCCGCTTTCCAGTCGGGAAACCTGTCGTGCCAGCTGCAT
TAATGAATCGGCCAACGCGCGGGGAGAGGCGGTTTGCGTATTGGGCGCTCTTCCGCTTCCTCGCTCACTG
ACTCGCTGCGCTCGGTCGTTCGGCTGCGGCGAGCGGTATCAGCTCACTCAAAGGCGGTAATACGGTTATC
CACAGAATCAGGGGATAACGCAGGAAAGAACATGTGAGCAAAAGGCCAGCAAAAGGCCAGGAACCGTAAA
AAGGCCGCGTTGCTGGCGTTTTTCCATAGGCTCCGCCCCCCTGACGAGCATCACAAAAATCGACGCTCAA
GTCAGAGGTGGCGAAACCCGACAGGACTATAAAGATACCAGGCGTTTCCCCCTGGAAGCTCCCTCGTGCG
CTCTCCTGTTCCGACCCTGCCGCTTACCGGATACCTGTCCGCCTTTCTCCCTTCGGGAAGCGTGGCGCTT
TCTCATAGCTCACGCTGTAGGTATCTCAGTTCGGTGTAGGTCGTTCGCTCCAAGCTGGGCTGTGTGCACG
AACCCCCCGTTCAGCCCGACCGCTGCGCCTTATCCGGTAACTATCGTCTTGAGTCCAACCCGGTAAGACA
CGACTTATCGCCACTGGCAGCAGCCACTGGTAACAGGATTAGCAGAGCGAGGTATGTAGGCGGTGCTACA
GAGTTCTTGAAGTGGTGGCCTAACTACGGCTACACTAGAAGAACAGTATTTGGTATCTGCGCTCTGCTGA
AGCCAGTTACCTTCGGAAAAAGAGTTGGTAGCTCTTGATCCGGCAAACAAACCACCGCTGGTAGCGGTGG
TTTTTTTGTTTGCAAGCAGCAGATTACGCGCAGAAAAAAAGGATCTCAAGAAGATCCTTTGATCTTTTCT
ACGGGGTCTGACGCTCAGTGGAACGAAAACTCACGTTAAGGGATTTTGGTCATGAGATTATCAAAAAGGA
TCTTCACCTAGATCCTTTTAAATTAAAAATGAAGTTTTAAATCAATCTAAAGTATATATGAGTAAACTTG
GTCTGACAGTTACCAATGCTTAATCAGTGAGGCACCTATCTCAGCGATCTGTCTATTTCGTTCATCCATA
GTTGCCTGACTCCCCGTCGTGTAGATAACTACGATACGGGAGGGCTTACCATCTGGCCCCAGTGCTGCAA
TGATACCGCGAGACCCACGCTCACCGGCTCCAGATTTATCAGCAATAAACCAGCCAGCCGGAAGGGCCGA
GCGCAGAAGTGGTCCTGCAACTTTATCCGCCTCCATCCAGTCTATTAATTGTTGCCGGGAAGCTAGAGTA
AGTAGTTCGCCAGTTAATAGTTTGCGCAACGTTGTTGCCATTGCTACAGGCATCGTGGTGTCACGCTCGT
CGTTTGGTATGGCTTCATTCAGCTCCGGTTCCCAACGATCAAGGCGAGTTACATGATCCCCCATGTTGTG
CAAAAAAGCGGTTAGCTCCTTCGGTCCTCCGATCGTTGTCAGAAGTAAGTTGGCCGCAGTGTTATCACTC
ATGGTTATGGCAGCACTGCATAATTCTCTTACTGTCATGCCATCCGTAAGATGCTTTTCTGTGACTGGTG
AGTACTCAACCAAGTCATTCTGAGAATAGTGTATGCGGCGACCGAGTTGCTCTTGCCCGGCGTCAATACG
GGATAATACCGCGCCACATAGCAGAACTTTAAAAGTGCTCATCATTGGAAAACGTTCTTCGGGGCGAAAA
CTCTCAAGGATCTTACCGCTGTTGAGATCCAGTTCGATGTAACCCACTCGTGCACCCAACTGATCTTCAG
CATCTTTTACTTTCACCAGCGTTTCTGGGTGAGCAAAAACAGGAAGGCAAAATGCCGCAAAAAAGGGAAT
AAGGGCGACACGGAAATGTTGAATACTCATACTCTTCCTTTTTCAATATTATTGAAGCATTTATCAGGGT
TATTGTCTCATGAGCGGATACATATTTGAATGTATTTAGAAAAATAAACAAATAGGGGTTCCGCGCACAT
TTCCCCGAAAAGTGCCACCTGACGTC
Features (pLannotate 1.2.2; 19 found; start..end, strand, type, name):
     28..80      -  misc_feature   bom (fragment): basis of mobility region from pBR322
    235..614     +  enhancer       CMV enhancer: human cytomegalovirus immediate early enhancer
    615..818     +  promoter       CMV promoter: human cytomegalovirus (CMV) immediate early promoter
    936..1001    +  CDS            3xFLAG: three tandem FLAG® epitope tags, followed by an enterokinase cleavage site
   1113..3629    +  CDS            AGO2: AGO2_RABIT - Also known as EIF2C2. Experimental evidence at protein level: Swiss-Prot protein existence level 1. Required for RNA-mediated gene silencing (RNAi) by the RNA- induced silencing complex (RISC). The 'minimal RISC' appears to include AGO2 bound to a short guide RNA such as a microRNA (miRNA) or short interfering RNA (siRNA). These guide RNAs direct RISC to complementary mRNAs that are targets for RISC-mediated gene silencing. The precise mechanism of gene silencing depends on the degree of complementarity between the miRNA or siRNA and its target. Binding of RISC to a perfectly comp
   3728..3776    +  polyA_signal   HSV TK poly(A) signal: herpes simplex virus thymidine kinase polyadenylation signal (Cole and Stacy, 1985)
   3867..3883    -  polyA_signal   bGH poly(A) signal (fragment): bovine growth hormone polyadenylation signal
   3978..4406    +  rep_origin     f1 ori (sequence partly withheld): f1 bacteriophage origin of replication; arrow indicates direction of (+) strand synthesis
   4420..4749    +  promoter       SV40 promoter: SV40 enhancer and early promoter
   4816..5607    +  CDS            neo: KKA2_KLEPN - Also known as kan, nptII. Experimental evidence at protein level: Swiss-Prot protein existence level 1. Resistance to kanamycin, neomycin, paromomycin, ribostamycin, butirosin and gentamicin B. From Klebsiella pneumoniae.
   5633..5791    +  CDS            ble (fragment): BLE_KLEPN - Experimental evidence at protein level: Swiss-Prot protein existence level 1. Binding protein with a strong affinity to the bleomycin family of antibiotics. Binds to CL990; an antimitotic-antibiotic compound. From Klebsiella pneumoniae.
   5786..5907    +  polyA_signal   SV40 poly(A) signal: SV40 polyadenylation signal
   5980..5996    -  protein_bind   lac operator: The lac repressor binds to the lac operator to inhibit transcription in E. coli. This inhibition can be relieved by adding lactose or isopropyl-β-D-thiogalactopyranoside (IPTG). lac repressor encoded by lacI
   6004..6034    -  promoter       lac promoter: promoter for the E. coli lac operon
   6049..6070    -  protein_bind   CAP binding site: CAP binding activates transcription in the presence of cAMP. E. coli catabolite activator protein
   6083..6175    -  CDS            lacI (fragment): lac repressor; lacI; The lac repressor binds to the lac operator to inhibit transcription in E. coli. This inhibition can be relieved by adding lactose or isopropyl-β-D-thiogalactopyranoside (IPTG).
   6358..6946    -  rep_origin     ori: high-copy-number ColE1/pMB1/pBR322/pUC origin of replication
   7117..7977    -  CDS            AmpR: β-lactamase; bla; confers resistance to ampicillin, carbenicillin, and related antibiotics
   7978..8082    -  promoter       AmpR promoter: bla
