[The description below was written by a language model from this plasmid's Addgene catalogue record and pLannotate feature annotations shown in this document.]
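Description:
pcDNA3-FLAG3-drAgo2 is a mammalian expression plasmid built on the pcDNA3 backbone that drives production of zebrafish (Danio rerio) Argonaute2 carrying an N-terminal 3xFLAG epitope tag. The sequenced record is about 8.1 kb. In bacteria it is maintained at high copy through a ColE1/pUC-type origin and selected with ampicillin via the β-lactamase gene and its native promoter. An f1 phage origin is also present, along with small remnants of lac regulatory sequence and a bom fragment that are backbone carry-over rather than functional parts of the design.

The expression cassette consists of the human cytomegalovirus immediate early enhancer and promoter, followed by the 3xFLAG coding sequence (which includes an enterokinase cleavage site) and then the Ago2 open reading frame, inserted by Gibson assembly. The automated annotation labels the coding region by homology to rabbit AGO2, reflecting the strong conservation of this protein; the catalogue entry identifies it as the zebrafish gene. Downstream, the feature table detects an HSV TK polyadenylation signal and only a short fragment of the bGH polyadenylation signal, so the exact 3′ processing arrangement is not fully clear from the record. A separate SV40 early promoter drives the neomycin phosphotransferase gene with an SV40 poly(A) signal, allowing G418 selection of stably transfected mammalian cells.

Ago2 is the catalytic core of the RNA-induced silencing complex, binding small guide RNAs and cleaving complementary targets. This construct allows expression of the tagged fish protein in mammalian cells, with the FLAG tag allowing detection or immunopurification. The associated work examined the impaired slicing activity of fish Ago2.
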