Addgene plasmid #221730: pcDNA3-FLAG3-drAgo2
Purpose: Expression of zebrafish Ago2 with N-terminal 3xFLAG tag in mammalian cells.
Depositing lab: David Bartel. Depositing organization: Whitehead Institute for Biomedical Research. Publication: A Seed Mismatch Enhances Argonaute2-Catalyzed Cleavage and Partially Rescues Severely Impaired Cleavage Found in Fish. Chen GR, Sive H, Bartel DP. Mol Cell. 2017 Dec 21;68(6):1095-1107.e5. doi: 10.1016/j.molcel.2017.11.032. PubMed 29272705.
Backbone
  Vector backbone: pcDNA3
  Vector type: Mammalian Expression
Growth in bacteria
  Bacterial resistance: Ampicillin, 100 μg/mL
  Growth temperature: 37°C
  Growth strain: DH5alpha
  Copy number: High Copy
Gene/Insert
  Gene/Insert name: drAgo2
  Species: D. rerio (zebrafish)
  Entrez Gene: ago2
  Promoter: CMV
  Tag / fusion protein: 3xFLAG (N terminal on insert)
  Cloning method: Gibson Cloning
  Sequencing primers: 5′ CMV-F; 3′ BGH-rev
Terms and licenses: Academic/Nonprofit Terms; Industry Terms: Not Available to Industry
How to cite: pcDNA3-FLAG3-drAgo2 was a gift from David Bartel (Addgene plasmid # 221730 ; http://n2t.net/addgene:221730 ; RRID:Addgene_221730)
